Addgene plasmid #108030: BMR1_01g02875-bio-His
Purpose: Expresses enzymatically monobiotinylated full-length BMR1_01g02875 ectodomain with no N-linked glycans upon cotransfection with BirA in mammalian cells. Contains a C-terminal rat Cd4 d3+4 tag.
Depositing lab: Gavin Wright. Publication: A library of recombinant Babesia microti cell surface and secreted proteins for diagnostics discovery and reverse vaccinology. Elton CM, Rodriguez M, Ben Mamoun C, Lobo CA, Wright GJ. Int J Parasitol. 2019 Feb;49(2):115-125. doi: 10.1016/j.ijpara.2018.10.003. Epub 2018 Oct 24. PubMed 30367868.
Backbone
  Vector backbone: pTT3
  Backbone manufacturer: Yves Durocher
  Backbone size w/o insert (bp): 6670
  Modifications to backbone: Addition of CD4, biotinylation sequence, 6xhis tags
  Vector type: Mammalian Expression
Growth in bacteria
  Bacterial resistance: Ampicillin, 100 μg/mL
  Growth temperature: 37°C
  Growth strain: DH5alpha
  Copy number: High Copy
Gene/Insert
  Gene/Insert name: BMR1_01g02875
  Species: B. microti
  Insert size (bp): 1800
  Mutation: all potential N-linked glycosylation sites (N-X-S/T, where X is not proline) were systematically removed by substituting alanine for serine/threonine at these sites.
  Promoter: CMV
  Tag / fusion protein: ratCD4d3+4,biotinylation sequence, 6xHis (C terminal on backbone)
  Cloning method: Restriction Enzyme; 5′ cloning site NotI (not destroyed); 3′ cloning site AscI (not destroyed)
  Sequencing primers: 5′ CMV-F; 3′ EBVori-F (5'-CCACTCAGTGTTGGCAAATG-3')
Resource information
  A portion of this plasmid was derived from a plasmid made by: Made by gene synthesis. pTT3 was obtained from Yves Durocher, National Research Council of Canada
Terms and licenses: Academic/Nonprofit Terms; Industry Terms: Not Available to Industry
How to cite: BMR1_01g02875-bio-His was a gift from Gavin Wright (Addgene plasmid # 108030 ; http://n2t.net/addgene:108030 ; RRID:Addgene_108030)
