[The description below was written by a language model from this plasmid's Addgene catalogue record and pLannotate feature annotations shown in this document.]
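Description:
BMR1_01g02875-bio-His is a mammalian expression plasmid built on the pTT3 backbone for transient production of a secreted, tagged ectodomain from the parasite Babesia microti. In bacteria it is maintained through a high-copy ColE1/pUC-type origin and selected with ampicillin via the β-lactamase gene. The backbone also carries a fragment of the Epstein-Barr virus oriP, which supports episomal retention in cells that supply EBNA1. Small lac regulatory and other fragments in the annotation appear to be leftover vector sequence.

Expression is driven by the CMV enhancer and promoter, followed by adenovirus-derived leader and splice sequences and a chimeric intron that promote efficient processing of the transcript. The short hit to adenoviral terminal protein on the opposite strand most likely reflects this leader region rather than a real coding element. A mouse immunoglobulin heavy chain signal sequence fragment sits at the start of the open reading frame and directs secretion. The synthetic insert of about 1.8 kb, cloned between NotI and AscI, falls in the unannotated interval before the Cd4 feature. It encodes the full-length BMR1_01g02875 ectodomain, with every potential N-linked glycosylation sequon removed by substituting alanine for the serine or threonine. It is fused at its C terminus to rat Cd4 domains 3 and 4, a biotinylation sequence and a 6xHis tag; the last two are listed in the catalogue but not annotated in the feature table. A rabbit β-globin polyadenylation signal ends the transcript.

Cotransfection with a BirA-expressing plasmid yields enzymatically monobiotinylated protein, which would suit capture on streptavidin, while the His tag allows purification. The construct belongs to a library of recombinant B. microti cell surface and secreted proteins made for diagnostics discovery and reverse vaccinology.
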