Features (pLannotate 1.2.2; 18 found; start..end, strand, type, name):
      7..386     +  enhancer       CMV enhancer: human cytomegalovirus immediate early enhancer
    388..587     +  promoter       CMV promoter: human cytomegalovirus (CMV) immediate early promoter
    655..693     +  misc_feature   Ad SA (fragment): adenovirus major late transcript splice acceptor (Friedrich and Soriano, 1991)
    726..935     -  CDS            PTP (fragment): TERM_ADE02 - Experimental evidence at protein level: Swiss-Prot protein existence level 1. Protein covalently bound to the viral DNA that acts as a primer for viral genomic replication by DNA strand displacement. Assembles on the viral origin of replication in an initiation complex with viral polymerase, DBP, host NFIA and host POU2F1/OCT1. During initiation, the polymerase covalently couples the first dCTP with Ser- 580 of pTP. The terminal protein stimulates the template activity over 20 fold compared to protein-free templates. Neo-synthesized viral genomes are linked to two preterminal prot
    966..1055    +  intron         chimeric intron (fragment): chimera between introns from adenovirus and immunoglobulin heavy chain genes
   1074..1120    +  CDS            IgH signal sequence (fragment): signal sequence from the mouse immunoglobulin heavy chain variable region
   2982..3542    +  CDS            Cd4 (fragment): CD4_RAT - Experimental evidence at protein level: Swiss-Prot protein existence level 1. Integral membrane glycoprotein that plays an essential role in the immune response and serves multiple functions in responses against both external and internal offenses. In T-cells, functions primarily as a coreceptor for MHC class II molecule:peptide complex. The antigens presented by class II peptides are derived from extracellular proteins while class I peptides are derived from cytosolic proteins. Interacts simultaneously with the T-cell receptor (TCR) and the MHC class II presented by antigen presenti
   3702..3757    +  polyA_signal   β-globin poly(A) signal: rabbit β-globin polyadenylation signal (Gil and Proudfoot, 1987)
   4271..5952    -  rep_origin     oriP (fragment): Epstein-Barr virus oriP replication origin (Yates et al., 2000)
   6079..6183    +  promoter       AmpR promoter: bla
   6184..7044    +  CDS            AmpR: β-lactamase; bla; confers resistance to ampicillin, carbenicillin, and related antibiotics
   7215..7803    +  rep_origin     ori: high-copy-number ColE1/pMB1/pBR322/pUC origin of replication
   7986..8078    +  CDS            lacI (fragment): lac repressor; lacI; The lac repressor binds to the lac operator to inhibit transcription in E. coli. This inhibition can be relieved by adding lactose or isopropyl-β-D-thiogalactopyranoside (IPTG).
   8091..8112    +  protein_bind   CAP binding site: CAP binding activates transcription in the presence of cAMP. E. coli catabolite activator protein
   8127..8157    +  promoter       lac promoter: promoter for the E. coli lac operon
   8165..8181    +  protein_bind   lac operator: The lac repressor binds to the lac operator to inhibit transcription in E. coli. This inhibition can be relieved by adding lactose or isopropyl-β-D-thiogalactopyranoside (IPTG). lac repressor encoded by lacI
   8251..8267    +  promoter       tet promoter (fragment): E. coli promoter for tetracycline efflux protein gene
   8277..8302    -  CDS            bla(M) (fragment): β-lactamase lacking the signal sequence; bla(M); allows cytosolic expression of β-lactamase
>Addgene plasmid #108030 | BMR1_01g02875-bio-His | addgene full sequence | sequence record 210763 | Addgene NGS Result
CATGTTGACATTGATTATTGACTAGTTATTAATAGTAATCAATTACGGGGTCATTAGTTCATAGCCCATA
TATGGAGTTCCGCGTTACATAACTTACGGTAAATGGCCCGCCTGGCTGACCGCCCAACGACCCCCGCCCA
TTGACGTCAATAATGACGTATGTTCCCATAGTAACGCCAATAGGGACTTTCCATTGACGTCAATGGGTGG
AGTATTTACGGTAAACTGCCCACTTGGCAGTACATCAAGTGTATCATATGCCAAGTCCGCCCCCTATTGA
CGTCAATGACGGTAAATGGCCCGCCTGGCATTATGCCCAGTACATGACCTTACGGGACTTTCCTACTTGG
CAGTACATCTACGTATTAGTCATCGCTATTACCATGGTGATGCGGTTTTGGCAGTACACCAATGGGCGTG
GATAGCGGTTTGACTCACGGGGATTTCCAAGTCTCCACCCCATTGACGTCAATGGGAGTTTGTTTTGGCA
CCAAAATCAACGGGACTTTCCAAAATGTCGTAATAACCCCGCCCCGTTGACGCAAATGGGCGGTAGGCGT
GTACGGTGGGAGGTCTATATAAGCAGAGCTCGTTTAGTGAACCGTCAGATCCTCACTCTCTTCCGCATCG
CTGTCTGCGAGGGCCAGCTGTTGGGCTCGCGGTTGAGGACAAACTCTTCGCGGTCTTTCCAGTACTCTTG
GATCGGAAACCCGTCGGCCTCCGAACGGTACTCCGCCACCGAGGGACCTGAGCGAGTCCGCATCGACCGG
ATCGGAAAACCTCTCGAGAAAGGCGTCTAACCAGTCACAGTCGCAAGGTAGGCTGAGCACCGTGGCGGGC
GGCAGCGGGTGGCGGTCGGGGTTGTTTCTGGCGGAGGTGCTGCTGATGATGTAATTAAAGTAGGCGGTCT
TGAGACGGCGGATGGTCGAGGTGAGGTGTGGCAGGCTTGAGATCCAGCTGTTGGGGTGAGTACTCCCTCT
CAAAAGCGGGCATTACTTCTGCGCTAAGATTGTCAGTTTCCAAAAACGAGGAGGATTTGATATTCACCTG
GCCCGATCTGGCCATACACTTGAGTGACAATGACATCCACTTTGCCTTTCTCTCCACAGGTGTCCACTCC
CAGGTCCAAGTTTGCCACCATGGAGTTTCAGACCCAGGTACTCATGTCCCTGCTGCTCTGCATGTCTGGT
GCGGCCGCCATCGGCGGCAGCTTCATCCAGAGCAACAGCGACAAGACCAAGAACCGGTGCAAGGGCCTGG
AATACCTGGGCATCGGCTACGACGCCATCGTGCCCAAGCTGATCGCCGAGGACGAGATCAACACCGACCT
GGGCTACAGATACCCCATCCTGCGGCAGCACTACGGCTCCGACTACAGCTACGCCAGCACCGGCTGCGTG
TACCCCGTGGACGCCTACTACCGGCCCTTCCTGAGCTGCCAGCGGCAGGAAAGCTTCTCCCAGATCGGCA
GCGTGGCCGCCTATGAGAACGCATTCGGGATCCAGGCCAAGACCGACTTCAAAGTGAAGTCCGTGGAATT
CGCCGCCAGCGCCCAGTTCGAGAAGTCCAGCAAGAACCTGGAAGAGAACAAGTACCGCGAGATCATCCAC
ATCATCAACTGCTTCCAGGCCGAGATGGGCCTGCCCACCAACCTGCAGTGGGGCATCAAGCCCGAGTTCA
ACAAGGCCGTGCTGAAGCTGACCGAGGCCTTCGGCATCAGCGCCACCGCCAGCAACGACGGCAGCATCTG
CACCCCCAAGAGCTACAAGAACCCCGGCAGACACTGCCGGGAAGTGCGGCGGTGGATCCGGCTGATCAAG
TCCTACGGCACCCACTACGTGCACAAGATCCGGATCGGCGGGAAGCTGGTGCAGAGCGTGCGGATCAGCC
AGATCTCTATCGCCAACATGGAAGAACAGGGCATCGACGTGGAAGGCGAGATCCGGGCCGAAATGCTGAG
CATCACAGGCAGCGGCGGAGGCAAGTCCAACAAGCTGACAGATGAGATCGACAAGAACGCCATCCGGAAG
ATCAGAGTGATCGGAGGCATCATGCCTAAGCTGCCACTGACCCCCCAGGCCTTCAAGAAGTGGGCCCGGA
CCCTGGACAGCAACCCCATGCCCATCTATGTGGAAGTGGACCCCCTGTACAAGATCATCGAGCAGAGCCT
GAACAACGACAACCCTATCCCCTTCAACATCAAGCGGCAGTACGACATGGCCCTGGACTTCTACGCCGAG
CTGAAGGGCGCCACCTACAAGCAGATCATGGAAATGAACGGCAACATCCCCAGCATCAGCCACCTGATCC
GGAACAGCGCCATGGTCACCAACAACGCCCTGAAGCGGAGCACCCTGAGGTGCAAGAACGATGCCAACAT
CGTGGCCGGCGTGACCATCTTCTTCGACGACGCCGGCAAGGGCATCCACCTGTTCCCTTGCAAGAGCGGC
ATGAACGAGTGCAACGTGCCCGAGATCAGCGAGGACGTGGCCTACACTTGGGCCTGGGCCCTGTGCAGCC
ACAGACTGCTGCCCAGCATTGAGCAGGTCGTGCGGGGCGATTTCAAAAAGGGGGAGATCAAGTGCCCCGA
GGGCTATAAGATGGGCTTCGGCCTGGCCTTTAAAGAAAACATGGCCTACTATATCAACGGCTACATCTCC
GCCATCTCTGCCGACGACAACAATGCCGCCGTGTCCCTGCTGGACGGCAACGCCGGCTGGATCACCTGTT
TCGACAAGGACATGGTGCAGGACATGTACACCGTGGTCAACATCGACCACAGCAACAAGCGGGTGGTGGC
CGAGTGCCCCAGCGACAGCATCATCATCGGGGGCGTGAAGATCTCCAAGGCCCCTCCCGGGGGAGGCGAG
GAAGGGGATCATCTGGCCAGAGCCGAGGAATGCGACAAGTTCGTGACCAGCTGCACCGCCGGACCCCCAG
CCGGCTTCGTGTGGCTGATCTGCGGCGATAAGGCCGACGAGGGCGCGCCGTCGACCTCCATCACGGCCTA
TAAGAGTGAGGGGGAGTCAGCGGAGTTCTCCTTCCCACTCAACCTTGGAGAGGAAAGCCTGCAGGGAGAG
TTGAGATGGAAGGCAGAGAAGGCTCCTTCTTCCCAGTCCTGGATCACCTTCTCCCTAAAGAACCAAAAGG
TGTCTGTGCAGAAGTCTACTAGCAACCCCAAGTTCCAGCTGTCCGAAACGCTCCCACTCACCCTTCAGAT
ACCCCAGGTCTCCCTTCAGTTTGCTGGTTCTGGCAACCTGACCCTGACTCTGGACAGAGGGATACTGTAT
CAGGAAGTGAACCTGGTGGTGATGAAAGTGACTCAGCCCGACAGCAACACTTTGACCTGTGAGGTGATGG
GACCCACCTCACCCAAGATGAGACTGATCTTGAAGCAGGAGAATCAGGAGGCCAGGGTCTCCAGGCAGGA
GAAAGTGATTCAAGTGCAGGCCCCTGAAGCAGGGGTGTGGCAATGTCTACTGAGTGAAGGTGAAGAGGTC
AAGATGGACTCCAAGATCCAGGTTTTATCCAAAGGGTTGAATTCCGGCAGCCTGCACCACATCCTGGACG
CCCAGAAGATGCTGTGGAACCACAGGGACAGGAACCTGCCTCCTCTGGCCCCTCTGGGCCCCCACCACCA
TCACCACCATTGAGTCTAGACACGTGATTAATTAAGGATCCCCCGACCTCGACCTCTGGCTAATAAAGGA
AATTTATTTTCATTGCAATAGTGTGTTGGAATTTTTTGTGTCTCTCACTCGGAAGGACATATGGGAGGGC
AAATCATTTGGTCGAGATCCCTCGGAGATCTCTAGCTAGAGGATCGATCCCCGCCCCGGACGAACTAAAC
CTGACTACGACATCTCTGCCCCTTCTTCGCGGGGCAGTGCATGTAATCCCTTCAGTTGGTTGGTACAACT
TGCCAACTGGGCCCTGTTCCACATGTGACACGGGGGGGGACCAAACACAAAGGGGTTCTCTGACTGTAGT
TGACATCCTTATAAATGGATGTGCACATTTGCCAACACTGAGTGGCTTTCATCCTGGAGCAGACTTTGCA
GTCTGTGGACTGCAACACAACATTGCCTTTATGTGTAACTCTTGGCTGAAGCTCTTACACCAATGCTGGG
GGACATGTACCTCCCAGGGGCCCAGGAAGACTACGGGAGGCTACACCAACGTCAATCAGAGGGGCCTGTG
TAGCTACCGATAAGCGGACCCTCAAGAGGGCATTAGCAATAGTGTTTATAAGGCCCCCTTGTTAACCCTA
AACGGGTAGCATATGCTTCCCGGGTAGTAGTATATACTATCCAGACTAACCCTAATTCAATAGCATATGT
TACCCAACGGGAAGCATATGCTATCGAATTAGGGTTAGTAAAAGGGTCCTAAGGAACAGCGATATCTCCC
ACCCCATGAGCTGTCACGGTTTTATTTACATGGGGTCAGGATTCCACGAGGGTAGTGAACCATTTTAGTC
ACAAGGGCAGTGGCTGAAGATCAAGGAGCGGGCAGTGAACTCTCCTGAATCTTCGCCTGCTTCTTCATTC
TCCTTCGTTTAGCTAATAGAATAACTGCTGAGTTGTGAACAGTAAGGTGTATGTGAGGTGCTCGAAAACA
AGGTTTCAGGTGACGCCCCCAGAATAAAATTTGGACGGGGGGTTCAGTGGTGGCATTGTGCTATGACACC
AATATAACCCTCACAAACCCCTTGGGCAATAAATACTAGTGTAGGAATGAAACATTCTGAATATCTTTAA
CAATAGAAATCCATGGGGTGGGGACAAGCCGTAAAGACTGGATGTCCATCTCACACGAATTTATGGCTAT
GGGCAACACATAATCCTAGTGCAATATGATACTGGGGTTATTAAGATGTGTCCCAGGCAGGGACCAAGAC
AGGTGAACCATGTTGTTACACTCTATTTGTAACAAGGGGAAAGAGAGTGGACGCCGACAGCAGCGGACTC
CACTGGTTGTCTCTAACACCCCCGAAAATTAAACGGGGCTCCACGCCAATGGGGCCCATAAACAAAGACA
AGTGGCCACTCTTTTTTTTGAAATTGTGGAGTGGGGGCACGCGTCAGCCCCCACACGCCGCCCTGCGGTT
TTGGACTGTAAAATAAGGGTGTAATAACTTGGCTGATTGTAACCCCGCTAACCACTGCGGTCAAACCACT
TGCCCACAAAACCACTAATGGCACCCCGGGGAATACCTGCATAAGTAGGTGGGCGGGCCAAGATAGGGGC
GCGATTGCTGCGATCTGGAGGACAAATTACACACACTTGCGCCTGAGCGCCAAGCACAGGGTTGTTGGTC
CTCATATTCACGAGGTCGCTGAGAGCACGGTGGGCTAATGTTGCCATGGGTAGCATATACTACCCAAATA
TCTGGATAGCATATGCTATCCTAATCTATATCTGGGTAGCATAGGCTATCCTAATCTATATCTGGGTAGC
ATATGCTATCCTAATCTATATCTGGGTAGTATATGCTATCCTAATTTATATCTGGGTAGCATAGGCTATC
CTAATCTATATCTGGGTAGCATATGCTATCCTAATCTATATCTGGGTAGTATATGCTATCCTAATCTGTA
TCCGGGTAGCATATGCTATCCTAATAGAGATTAGGGTAGTATATGCTATCCTAATTTATATCTGGGTAGC
ATATACTACCCAAATATCTGGATAGCATATGCTATCCTAATCTATATCTGGGTAGCATATGCTATCCTAA
TCTATATCTGGGTAGCATAGGCTATCCTAATCTATATCTGGGTAGCATATGCTATCCTAATCTATATCTG
GGTAGTATATGCTATCCTAATTTATATCTGGGTAGCATAGGCTATCCTAATCTATATCTGGGTAGCATAT
GCTATCCTAATCTATATCTGGGTAGTATATGCTATCCTAATCTGTATCCGGGTAGCATATGCTATCCTCA
TGATAAGCTGTCAAACATGAGAATTTTCTTGAAGACGAAAGGGCCTCGTGATACGCCTATTTTTATAGGT
TAATGTCATGATAATAATGGTTTCTTAGACGTCAGGTGGCACTTTTCGGGGAAATGTGCGCGGAACCCCT
ATTTGTTTATTTTTCTAAATACATTCAAATATGTATCCGCTCATGAGACAATAACCCTGATAAATGCTTC
AATAATATTGAAAAAGGAAGAGTATGAGTATTCAACATTTCCGTGTCGCCCTTATTCCCTTTTTTGCGGC
ATTTTGCCTTCCTGTTTTTGCTCACCCAGAAACGCTGGTGAAAGTAAAAGATGCTGAAGATCAGTTGGGT
GCACGAGTGGGTTACATCGAACTGGATCTCAACAGCGGTAAGATCCTTGAGAGTTTTCGCCCCGAAGAAC
GTTTTCCAATGATGAGCACTTTTAAAGTTCTGCTATGTGGCGCGGTATTATCCCGTGTTGACGCCGGGCA
AGAGCAACTCGGTCGCCGCATACACTATTCTCAGAATGACTTGGTTGAGTACTCACCAGTCACAGAAAAG
CATCTTACGGATGGCATGACAGTAAGAGAATTATGCAGTGCTGCCATAACCATGAGTGATAACACTGCGG
CCAACTTACTTCTGACAACGATCGGAGGACCGAAGGAGCTAACCGCTTTTTTGCACAACATGGGGGATCA
TGTAACTCGCCTTGATCGTTGGGAACCGGAGCTGAATGAAGCCATACCAAACGACGAGCGTGACACCACG
ATGCCTGCAGCAATGGCAACAACGTTGCGCAAACTATTAACTGGCGAACTACTTACTCTAGCTTCCCGGC
AACAATTAATAGACTGGATGGAGGCGGATAAAGTTGCAGGACCACTTCTGCGCTCGGCCCTTCCGGCTGG
CTGGTTTATTGCTGATAAATCTGGAGCCGGTGAGCGTGGGTCTCGCGGTATCATTGCAGCACTGGGGCCA
GATGGTAAGCCCTCCCGTATCGTAGTTATCTACACGACGGGGAGTCAGGCAACTATGGATGAACGAAATA
GACAGATCGCTGAGATAGGTGCCTCACTGATTAAGCATTGGTAACTGTCAGACCAAGTTTACTCATATAT
ACTTTAGATTGATTTAAAACTTCATTTTTAATTTAAAAGGATCTAGGTGAAGATCCTTTTTGATAATCTC
ATGACCAAAATCCCTTAACGTGAGTTTTCGTTCCACTGAGCGTCAGACCCCGTAGAAAAGATCAAAGGAT
CTTCTTGAGATCCTTTTTTTCTGCGCGTAATCTGCTGCTTGCAAACAAAAAAACCACCGCTACCAGCGGT
GGTTTGTTTGCCGGATCAAGAGCTACCAACTCTTTTTCCGAAGGTAACTGGCTTCAGCAGAGCGCAGATA
CCAAATACTGTTCTTCTAGTGTAGCCGTAGTTAGGCCACCACTTCAAGAACTCTGTAGCACCGCCTACAT
ACCTCGCTCTGCTAATCCTGTTACCAGTGGCTGCTGCCAGTGGCGATAAGTCGTGTCTTACCGGGTTGGA
CTCAAGACGATAGTTACCGGATAAGGCGCAGCGGTCGGGCTGAACGGGGGGTTCGTGCACACAGCCCAGC
TTGGAGCGAACGACCTACACCGAACTGAGATACCTACAGCGTGAGCTATGAGAAAGCGCCACGCTTCCCG
AAGGGAGAAAGGCGGACAGGTATCCGGTAAGCGGCAGGGTCGGAACAGGAGAGCGCACGAGGGAGCTTCC
AGGGGGAAACGCCTGGTATCTTTATAGTCCTGTCGGGTTTCGCCACCTCTGACTTGAGCGTCGATTTTTG
TGATGCTCGTCAGGGGGGCGGAGCCTATGGAAAAACGCCAGCAACGCGGCCTTTTTACGGTTCCTGGCCT
TTTGCTGGCCTTTTGCTCACATGTTCTTTCCTGCGTTATCCCCTGATTCTGTGGATAACCGTATTACCGC
CTTTGAGTGAGCTGATACCGCTCGCCGCAGCCGAACGACCGAGCGCAGCGAGTCAGTGAGCGAGGAAGCG
GAAGAGCGCCCAATACGCAAACCGCCTCTCCCCGCGCGTTGGCCGATTCATTAATGCAGCTGGCACGACA
GGTTTCCCGACTGGAAAGCGGGCAGTGAGCGCAACGCAATTAATGTGAGTTAGCTCACTCATTAGGCACC
CCAGGCTTTACACTTTATGCTTCCGGCTCGTATGTTGTGTGGAATTGTGAGCGGATAACAATTTCACACA
GGAAACAGCTATGACCATGATTACGCCAAGCTCTAGCTAGAGGTCGACCAATTCTCATGTTTGACAGCTT
ATCATCGCAGATCCGGGCAACGTTGTTGCCATTGCTGCAGGCGCAGAACTGGTAGGTATGGAAGATCTAT
ACATTGAATCAATATTGGCAATTAGCCATATTAGTCATTGGTTATATAGCATAAATCAATATTGGCTATT
GGCCATTGCATACGTTGTATCTATATCATAATATGTACATTTATATTGGCTCATGTCCAATATGACCGC
